>Addgene plasmid #54288 | mEmerald-TPX2T3-C-18 | addgene partial sequence | sequence record 93158 | EGFP-C 5'-CATGGTCCTGCTGGAGTTCGTG-3'
AGTCCGGACTCAGATCTCGAGCTCAAGCTTCGGGAGATAGTGGTGGGAGCGGTTCACATAAGGCAAATCC
AATACGCAAGTACCAGGGTCTGGAGATAAAGTCAAGTGACCAGCCTCTGACTGTGCCTGTATCTCCCAAA
TTCTCCACTCGATTCCACTGCTAAGGATCCACCGGATCTAGATAACTGATCATAATCAGCCATACCACAT
TTGTAGAGGTTTTACTTGCTTTAAAAAACCTCCCACACCTCCCCCTGAACCTGAAACATAAAATGAATGC
AATTGTTGTTGTTAACTTGTTTATTGCAGCTTATAATGGTTACAAATAAAGCAATAGCATCACAAATTTC
ACAAATAAAGCATTTTTTTCACTGCATTCTAGTTGTGGTTTGTCCAAACTCATCAATGTATCTTAACGCG
TAAATTGTAAGCGTTAATATTTTGTTAAAATTCGCGTTAAATTTTTGTTAAATCAGCTCATTTTTTAACC
AATAGGCCGAAATCGGCAAAATCCCTTATAAATCAAAAGAATAGACCGAGATAGGGTTGAGTGTTGTTCC
AGTTTGGAACAAGAGTCCACTATTAAAGAACGTGGACTCCAACGTCAA
