[The description below was written by a language model from this plasmid's Addgene catalogue record.]
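Description:
mEmerald-TPX2T3-C-18 is a mammalian expression plasmid built on the mEmerald-C1 backbone (about 4.75 kb without insert), a C1-style fluorescent protein fusion vector in which the gene of interest is placed downstream of the fluorescent protein coding sequence. It is maintained as a high-copy plasmid in E. coli under kanamycin selection. It also carries a neomycin resistance marker, so transfected mammalian cells can be selected with G418. The record does not list the origin of replication or other backbone features, and no feature table is provided.

The insert is a short truncated fragment of human TPX2, a spindle-associated microtubule-binding protein, covering only amino acids 713–747 at the C-terminal end of the protein. Expression is driven by the CMV promoter, which gives strong constitutive transcription in most mammalian cell lines. The listed 3′ sequencing primer implies that an SV40 polyadenylation signal follows the cassette. mEmerald, a bright green GFP variant with excitation at 487 nm and emission at 509 nm, is fused to the N-terminus of the TPX2 fragment. The "C-18" in the name probably denotes this orientation together with an 18-residue linker between the two parts, although the record does not say so explicitly.

According to the depositor, the fusion localizes to centrosomes. The construct therefore serves as a green fluorescent centrosome marker for fluorescence imaging of transfected mammalian cells, and it may also be useful for examining which regions of TPX2 direct its localization. The cloning method is recorded as unknown.
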