Addgene plasmid #54288: mEmerald-TPX2T3-C-18
Purpose: Localization: Centrosomes, Excitation: 487, Emission: 509
Depositing lab: Michael Davidson. Depositing organization: Florida State University, Tallahassee.
Backbone
  Vector backbone: mEmerald-C1
  Backbone size w/o insert (bp): 4750
  Vector type: Mammalian Expression
  Selectable markers: Neomycin (select with G418)
Growth in bacteria
  Bacterial resistance: Kanamycin, 50 μg/mL
  Growth temperature: 37°C
  Growth strain: DH5alpha
  Copy number: High Copy
Gene/Insert
  Gene/Insert name: TPX2T3 (alt name: NM_012112.4)
  Species: H. sapiens (human)
  Mutation: Truncated TPX2 AA (713-747)
  Entrez Gene: TPX2 (a.k.a. C20orf1, C20orf2, DIL-2, DIL2, FLS353, GD:C20orf1, HCA519, HCTP4, REPP86, p100)
  Promoter: CMV
  Tag / fusion protein: mEmerald (N terminal on backbone)
  Cloning method: Unknown
  Sequencing primers: 5′ CMV-F; 3′ SV40pA-R
Terms and licenses: Academic/Nonprofit Terms; Industry Terms
Depositor comments: Truncated TPX2 AA (713-747). Excitation = 487; Emission = 509. Localization data: Centrosomes
How to cite: mEmerald-TPX2T3-C-18 was a gift from Michael Davidson (Addgene plasmid # 54288 ; http://n2t.net/addgene:54288 ; RRID:Addgene_54288)
